>Addgene plasmid #162905 | C232-E25: attB2r-mVenus-attB3 | addgene full sequence | sequence record 330927 | Addgene NGS Result
TTAACGCTAGCATGGATGTTTTCCCAGTCACGACGTTGTAAAACGACGGCCAGTCTTAAAATTCGAGCTC
GGTCCGATATCCTTAAGCTCGGGCCCTGCAGCTCTAGAGCTCGAATTCTACAGGTCACTAATACCATCTA
AGTAGTTGGTTCATAGTGACTGCATATGTTGTGTTTTACAGTATTATGTAGTCTGTTTTTTATGCAAAAT
CTAATTTAATATATTGATATTTATATCATTTTACGTTTCTCGTTCAACTTTCTTGTACAAAGTGGGCGTG
AGCAAGGGCGAGGAGCTGTTCACCGGGGTGGTGCCCATCCTGGTCGAGCTGGACGGCGACGTAAACGGCC
ACAAGTTCAGCGTGTCCGGCGAGGGCGAGGGCGATGCCACCTACGGCAAGCTGACCCTGAAGCTGATCTG
CACCACCGGCAAGCTGCCCGTGCCCTGGCCCACCCTCGTGACCACCCTGGGCTACGGCCTGCAGTGCTTC
GCCCGCTACCCCGACCACATGAAGCAGCACGACTTCTTCAAGTCCGCCATGCCCGAAGGCTACGTCCAGG
AGCGCACCATCTTCTTCAAGGACGACGGCAACTACAAGACCCGCGCCGAGGTGAAGTTCGAGGGCGACAC
CCTGGTGAACCGCATCGAGCTGAAGGGCATCGACTTCAAGGAGGACGGCAACATCCTGGGGCACAAGCTG
GAGTACAACTACAACAGCCACAACGTCTATATCACCGCCGACAAGCAGAAGAACGGCATCAAGGCCAACT
TCAAGATCCGCCACAACATCGAGGACGGCGGCGTGCAGCTCGCCGACCACTACCAGCAGAACACCCCCAT
CGGCGACGGCCCCGTGCTGCTGCCCGACAACCACTACCTGAGCTACCAGTCCAAGCTGAGCAAAGACCCC
AACGAGAAGCGCGATCACATGGTCCTGCTGGAGTTCGTGACCGCCGCCGGGATCACTCTCGGCATGGACG
AGCTGTACAAGTAATCAACTTTATTATACAAAGTTGGCATTATAAAAAAGCATTGCTTATCAATTTGTTG
CAACGAACAGGTCACTATCAGTCAAAATAAAATCATTATTTGGAGCTCCATGGTAGCGTTAACGCGGCCG
CGATATCGGTACCCGGGGATCCTCTAGACCAGCCAGGACAGAAATGCCTCGACTTCGCTGCTACCCAAGG
TTGCCGGGTGACGCACACCGTGGAAACGGATGAAGGCACGAACCCAGTGGACATAAGCCTGTTCGGTTCG
TAAGCTGTAATGCAAGTAGCGTATGCGCTCACGCAACTGGTCCAGAACCTTGACCGAACGCAGCGGTGGT
AACGGCGCAGTGGCGGTTTTCATGGCTTGTTATGACTGTTTTTTTGGGGTACAGTCTATGCCTCGGGCAT
CCAAGCAGCAAGCGCGTTACGCCGTGGGTCGATGTTTGATGTTATGGAGCAGCAACGATGTTACGCAGCA
GGGCAGTCGCCCTAAAACAAAGTTAAACATTATGAGGGAAGCGGTGATCGCCGAAGTATCGACTCAACTA
TCAGAGGTAGTTGGCGTCATCGAGCGCCATCTCGAACCGACGTTGCTGGCCGTACATTTGTACGGCTCCG
CAGTGGATGGCGGCCTGAAGCCACACAGTGATATTGATTTGCTGGTTACGGTGACCGTAAGGCTTGATGA
AACAACGCGGCGAGCTTTGATCAACGACCTTTTGGAAACTTCGGCTTCCCCTGGAGAGAGCGAGATTCTC
CGCGCTGTAGAAGTCACCATTGTTGTGCACGACGACATCATTCCGTGGCGTTATCCAGCTAAGCGCGAAC
TGCAATTTGGAGAATGGCAGCGCAATGACATTCTTGCAGGTATCTTCGAGCCAGCCACGATCGACATTGA
TCTGGCTATCTTGCTGACAAAAGCAAGAGAACATAGCGTTGCCTTGGTAGGTCCAGCGGCGGAGGAACTC
TTTGATCCGGTTCCTGAACAGGATCTATTTGAGGCGCTAAATGAAACCTTAACGCTATGGAACTCGCCGC
CCGACTGGGCTGGCGATGAGCGAAATGTAGTGCTTACGTTGTCCCGCATTTGGTACAGCGCAGTAACCGG
CAAAATCGCGCCGAAGGATGTCGCTGCCGACTGGGCAATGGAGCGCCTGCCGGCCCAGTATCAGCCCGTC
ATACTTGAAGCTAGACAGGCTTATCTTGGACAAGAAGAAGATCGCTTGGCCTCGCGCGCAGATCAGTTGG
AAGAATTTGTCCACTACGTGAAAGGCGAGATCACCAAGGTAGTCGGCAAATAACCCTCGAGCCACCCATG
ACCAAAATCCCTTAACGTGAGTTACGCGTCGTTCCACTGAGCGTCAGACCCCGTAGAAAAGATCAAAGGA
TCTTCTTGAGATCCTTTTTTTCTGCGCGTAATCTGCTGCTTGCAAACAAAAAAACCACCGCTACCAGCGG
TGGTTTGTTTGCCGGATCAAGAGCTACCAACTCTTTTTCCGAAGGTAACTGGCTTCAGCAGAGCGCAGAT
ACCAAATACTGTTCTTCTAGTGTAGCCGTAGTTAGGCCACCACTTCAAGAACTCTGTAGCACCGCCTACA
TACCTCGCTCTGCTAATCCTGTTACCAGTGGCTGCTGCCAGTGGCGATAAGTCGTGTCTTACCGGGTTGG
ACTCAAGACGATAGTTACCGGATAAGGCGCAGCGGTCGGGCTGAACGGGGGGTTCGTGCACACAGCCCAG
CTTGGAGCGAACGACCTACACCGAACTGAGATACCTACAGCGTGAGCTATGAGAAAGCGCCACGCTTCCC
GAAGGGAGAAAGGCGGACAGGTATCCGGTAAGCGGCAGGGTCGGAACAGGAGAGCGCACGAGGGAGCTTC
CAGGGGGAAACGCCTGGTATCTTTATAGTCCTGTCGGGTTTCGCCACCTCTGACTTGAGCGTCGATTTTT
GTGATGCTCGTCAGGGGGGCGGAGCCTATGGAAAAACGCCAGCAACGCGGCCTTTTTACGGTTCCTGGCC
TTTTGCTGGCCTTTTGCTCACATGTTCTTTCCTGCGTTATCCCCTGATTCTGTGGATAACCGTATTACCG
CCTTTGAGTGAGCTGATACCGCTCGCCGCAGCCGAACGACCGAGCGCAGCGAGTCAGTGAGCGAGGAAGC
GGAAGAGCGCCCAATACGCAAACCGCCTCTCCCCGCGCGTTGGCCGATTCATTAATGCAGCTGGCACGAC
AGGTTTCCCGACTGGAAAGCGGGCAGTGAGCGCAACGCAATTAATACGCGTACCGCTAGCCAGGAAGAGT
TTGTAGAAACGCAAAAAGGCCATCCGTCAGGATGGCCTTCTGCTTAGTTTGATGCCTGGCAGTTTATGGC
GGGCGTCCTGCCCGCCACCCTCCGGGCCGTTGCTTCACAACGTTCAAATCCGCTCCCGGCGGATTTGTCC
TACTCAGGAGAGCGTTCACCGACAAACAACAGATAAAACGAAAGGCCCAGTCTTCCGACTGAGCCTTTCG
TTTTATTTGATGCCTGGCAGTTCCCTACTCTCGCG
Features (pLannotate 1.2.2; 13 found; start..end, strand, type, name):
     18..54      -  CDS            lacZα (fragment): LacZα fragment of β-galactosidase; lacZ fragment
    152..275     -  protein_bind   attR2: mutant version of attR; recombination site for the Gateway® LR reaction LR Clonase™
    278..994     +  CDS            mVenus: Venus YFP with monomerizing A206K mutation (Nagai et al., 2002; Kremers et al., 2006) mammalian codon-optimized
    996..1016    -  protein_bind   attB3: mutant version of attB; core recombination site for the Gateway® BP reaction BP Clonase™
   1007..1092    -  protein_bind   attL1 (fragment): mutant version of attL; recombination site for the Gateway® LR reaction LR Clonase™
   1126..1148    +  misc_feature   MCS (fragment): pUC18/19 multiple cloning site
   1240..1263    +  promoter       Pc promoter (fragment): intI1 (promoter lies within the coding sequence); class 1 integron promoter
   1439..1495    +  CDS            GmR (fragment): gentamycin acetyltransferase; aacC1; confers resistance to gentamycin
   1502..2293    +  CDS            SmR: aminoglycoside adenylyltransferase (Murphy, 1985); aadA; confers resistance to spectinomycin and streptomycin
   2386..2974    +  rep_origin     ori: high-copy-number ColE1/pMB1/pBR322/pUC origin of replication
   3157..3249    +  CDS            lacI (fragment): lac repressor; lacI; The lac repressor binds to the lac operator to inhibit transcription in E. coli. This inhibition can be relieved by adding lactose or isopropyl-β-D-thiogalactopyranoside (IPTG).
   3304..3331    -  terminator     rrnB T2 terminator: transcription terminator T2 from the E. coli rrnB gene
   3463..3506    +  terminator     rrnB T1 terminator: Escherichia coli rrnB; transcription terminator T1 from the E. coli rrnB gene
