[The description below was written by a language model from this plasmid's Addgene catalogue record and pLannotate feature annotations shown in this document.]
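Description:
C232-E25: attB2r-mVenus-attB3 is a small (about 3.5 kb) Gateway entry clone built in the pDonr234 donor backbone and intended as a modular part for multisite recombinational cloning in E. coli. It is maintained as a high-copy plasmid through a ColE1/pUC-type origin and selected with spectinomycin, conferred by the aadA (SmR) aminoglycoside adenylyltransferase gene. The annotation also picks up short fragments of a class 1 integron Pc promoter and a gentamicin acetyltransferase gene just upstream of aadA, which are probably remnants of the resistance cassette's origin rather than functional markers. Fragments of lacZα, lacI and a pUC polylinker are likewise backbone remnants. rrnB T1 and T2 terminators are present in the backbone, where such elements typically shield the cloning region from read-through transcription.

The payload is a mammalian codon-optimized coding sequence for mVenus, the yellow fluorescent protein Venus carrying the monomerizing A206K mutation. No promoter for it is annotated, which fits an entry clone: it serves only as a donor of the reading frame. The insert was introduced as an attB2r/attB3-flanked fragment, and the recombined sites flanking it are annotated as attR2 on one side and an attB3 core overlapping an attL-type fragment on the other. The automated tool labels that fragment attL1, but given the embedded attB3 core it is presumably an attL3 site.

In a multisite LR reaction, these sites let mVenus be joined downstream of a gene of interest carried in a compatible entry clone and placed into a destination vector. The result is an expression construct encoding a C-terminal mVenus fusion protein, in keeping with combinatorial assembly of clone libraries.
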