Addgene plasmid #162905: C232-E25: attB2r-mVenus-attB3
Purpose: Gateway attB2r/attB3 entry clone for construction of C-terminal mVenus fusion proteins
Depositing lab: Dominic Esposito. Depositing organization: National Cancer Institute (NCI). Publication: Combinatorial assembly of clone libraries using site-specific recombination. Wall VE, Garvey LA, Mehalko JL, Procter LV, Esposito D. Methods Mol Biol. 2014;1116:193-208. doi: 10.1007/978-1-62703-764-8_14. PubMed 24395366.
Backbone
  Vector backbone: pDonr234
  Vector type: Synthetic Biology
Growth in bacteria
  Bacterial resistance: Spectinomycin, 50 μg/mL
  Growth temperature: 37°C
  Growth strain: DH5alpha
  Copy number: High Copy
Gene/Insert
  Gene/Insert name: monomeric Venus fluorescent protein (alt name: mVenus)
  Species: Synthetic
  Cloning method: Gateway Cloning
Terms and licenses: Academic/Nonprofit Terms; Industry Terms: Not Available to Industry
How to cite: C232-E25: attB2r-mVenus-attB3 was a gift from Dominic Esposito (Addgene plasmid # 162905 ; http://n2t.net/addgene:162905 ; RRID:Addgene_162905)
